>Addgene plasmid #158581 | pRDA_256 | addgene full sequence | sequence record 324916 | Addgene NGS Result
CTCACGGGGATTTCCAAGTCTCCACCCCATTGACGTCAATGGGAGTTTGTTTTGGCACCAAAATCAACGG
GACTTTCCAAAATGTCGTAACAACTCCGCCCCATTGACGCAAATGGGCGGTAGGCGTGTACGGTGGGAGG
TCTATATAAGCAGCGCGTTTTGCCTGTACTGGGTCTCTCTGGTTAGACCAGATCTGAGCCTGGGAGCTCT
CTGGCTAACTAGGGAACCCACTGCTTAAGCCTCAATAAAGCTTGCCTTGAGTGCTTCAAGTAGTGTGTGC
CCGTCTGTTGTGTGACTCTGGTAACTAGAGATCCCTCAGACCCTTTTAGTCAGTGTGGAAAATCTCTAGC
AGTGGCGCCCGAACAGGGACTTGAAAGCGAAAGGGAAACCAGAGGAGCTCTCTCGACGCAGGACTCGGCT
TGCTGAAGCGCGCACGGCAAGAGGCGAGGGGCGGCGACTGGTGAGTACGCCAAAAATTTTGACTAGCGGA
GGCTAGAAGGAGAGAGATGGGTGCGAGAGCGTCAGTATTAAGCGGGGGAGAATTAGATCGCGATGGGAAA
AAATTCGGTTAAGGCCAGGGGGAAAGAAAAAATATAAATTAAAACATATAGTATGGGCAAGCAGGGAGCT
AGAACGATTCGCAGTTAATCCTGGCCTGTTAGAAACATCAGAAGGCTGTAGACAAATACTGGGACAGCTA
CAACCATCCCTTCAGACAGGATCAGAAGAACTTAGATCATTATATAATACAGTAGCAACCCTCTATTGTG
TGCATCAAAGGATAGAGATAAAAGACACCAAGGAAGCTTTAGACAAGATAGAGGAAGAGCAAAACAAAAG
TAAGACCACCGCACAGCAAGCGGCCGCTGATCTTCAGACCTGGAGGAGGAGATATGAGGGACAATTGGAG
AAGTGAATTATATAAATATAAAGTAGTAAAAATTGAACCATTAGGAGTAGCACCCACCAAGGCAAAGAGA
AGAGTGGTGCAGAGAGAAAAAAGAGCAGTGGGAATAGGAGCTTTGTTCCTTGGGTTCTTGGGAGCAGCAG
GAAGCACTATGGGCGCAGCGTCAATGACGCTGACGGTACAGGCCAGACAATTATTGTCTGGTATAGTGCA
GCAGCAGAACAATTTGCTGAGGGCTATTGAGGCGCAACAGCATCTGTTGCAACTCACAGTCTGGGGCATC
AAGCAGCTCCAGGCAAGAATCCTGGCTGTGGAAAGATACCTAAAGGATCAACAGCTCCTGGGGATTTGGG
GTTGCTCTGGAAAACTCATTTGCACCACTGCTGTGCCTTGGAATGCTAGTTGGAGTAATAAATCTCTGGA
ACAGATTTGGAATCACACGACCTGGATGGAGTGGGACAGAGAAATTAACAATTACACAAGCTTAATACAC
TCCTTAATTGAAGAATCGCAAAACCAGCAAGAAAAGAATGAACAAGAATTATTGGAATTAGATAAATGGG
CAAGTTTGTGGAATTGGTTTAACATAACAAATTGGCTGTGGTATATAAAATTATTCATAATGATAGTAGG
AGGCTTGGTAGGTTTAAGAATAGTTTTTGCTGTACTTTCTATAGTGAATAGAGTTAGGCAGGGATATTCA
CCATTATCGTTTCAGACCCACCTCCCAACCCCGAGGGGACCCGACAGGCCCGAAGGAATAGAAGAAGAAG
GTGGAGAGAGAGACAGAGACAGATCCATTCGATTAGTGAACGGATCGGCACTGCGTGCGCCAATTCTGCA
GACAAATGGCAGTATTCATCCACAATTTTAAAAGAAAAGGGGGGATTGGGGGGTACAGTGCAGGGGAAAG
AATAGTAGACATAATAGCAACAGACATACAAACTAAAGAATTACAAAAACAAATTACAAAAATTCAAAAT
TTTCGGGTTTATTACAGGGACAGCAGAGATCCAGTTTGGTTAATTAAGGTACCGAGGGCCTATTTCCCAT
GATTCCTTCATATTTGCATATACGATACAAGGCTGTTAGAGAGATAATTAGAATTAATTTGACTGTAAAC
ACAAAGATATTAGTACAAAATACGTGACGTAGAAAGTAATAATTTCTTGGGTAGTTTGCAGTTTTAAAAT
TATGTTTTAAAATGGACTATCATATGCTTACCGTAACTTGAAAGTATTTCGATTTCTTGGCTTTATATAT
CTTGTGGAAAGGACGAAACACCGGAGACGCTTTTTTCGTCTCAGTTTGAGAGCTAGAAATAGCAAGTTCA
AATAAGGCTAGTCCGTTATCAACTTGAAAAAGTGGCACCGAGTCGGTGCGCTCACCTATTAGCGGCTAAG
GTTTTTTGAATTCGCTAGCTAGGTCTTGAAAGGAGTGGGAATTGGCTCCGGTGCCCGTCAGTGGGCAGAG
CGCACATCGCCCACAGTCCCCGAGAAGTTGGGGGGAGGGGTCGGCAATTGATCCGGTGCCTAGAGAAGGT
GGCGCGGGGTAAACTGGGAAAGTGATGTCGTGTACTGGCTCCGCCTTTTTCCCGAGGGTGGGGGAGAACC
GTATATAAGTGCAGTAGTCGCCGTGAACGTTCTTTTTCGCAACGGGTTTGCCGCCAGAACACAGGACCGG
TGCCACCATGAAACGGACAGCCGACGGAAGCGAGTTCGAGTCACCAAAGAAGAAGCGGAAAGTCTCCTCA
GAGACTGGGCCTGTCGCCGTCGATCCAACCCTGCGCCGCCGGATTGAACCTCACGAGTTTGAAGTGTTCT
TTGACCCCCGGGAGCTGAGAAAGGAGACATGCCTGCTGTACGAGATCAACTGGGGAGGCAGGCACTCCAT
CTGGAGGCACACCTCTCAGAACACAAATAAGCACGTGGAGGTGAACTTCATCGAGAAGTTTACCACAGAG
CGGTACTTCTGCCCCAATACCAGATGTAGCATCACATGGTTTCTGAGCTGGTCCCCTTGCGGAGAGTGTA
GCAGGGCCATCACCGAGTTCCTGTCCAGATATCCACACGTGACACTGTTTATCTACATCGCCAGGCTGTA
TCACCACGCAGACCCAAGGAATAGGCAGGGCCTGCGCGATCTGATCAGCTCCGGCGTGACCATCCAGATC
ATGACAGAGCAGGAGTCCGGCTACTGCTGGCGGAACTTCGTGAATTATTCTCCTAGCAACGAGGCCCACT
GGCCTAGGTACCCACACCTGTGGGTGCGCCTGTACGTGCTGGAGCTGTATTGCATCATCCTGGGCCTGCC
CCCTTGTCTGAATATCCTGCGGAGAAAGCAGCCCCAGCTGACCTTCTTTACAATCGCCCTGCAGTCTTGT
CACTATCAGAGGCTGCCACCCCACATCCTGTGGGCCACAGGCCTGAAGTCTGGAGGATCTAGCGGAGGAT
CCTCTGGCAGCGAGACACCAGGAACAAGCGAGTCAGCAACACCAGAGAGCAGTGGCGGCAGCAGCGGCGG
CAGCGACAAGAAGTACAGCATCGGCCTGGCCATCGGCACCAACTCTGTGGGCTGGGCCGTGATCACCGAC
GAGTACAAGGTGCCCAGCAAGAAATTCAAGGTGCTGGGCAACACCGACCGGCACAGCATCAAGAAGAACC
TGATCGGAGCCCTGCTGTTCGACAGCGGCGAAACAGCCGAGGCCACCCGGCTGAAGAGAACCGCCAGAAG
AAGATACACCAGACGGAAGAACCGGATCTGCTATCTGCAAGAGATCTTCAGCAACGAGATGGCCAAGGTG
GACGACAGCTTCTTCCACAGACTGGAAGAGTCCTTCCTGGTGGAAGAGGATAAGAAGCACGAGCGGCACC
CCATCTTCGGCAACATCGTGGACGAGGTGGCCTACCACGAGAAGTACCCCACCATCTACCACCTGAGAAA
GAAACTGGTGGACAGCACCGACAAGGCCGACCTGCGGCTGATCTATCTGGCCCTGGCCCACATGATCAAG
TTCCGGGGCCACTTCCTGATCGAGGGCGACCTGAACCCCGACAACAGCGACGTGGACAAGCTGTTCATCC
AGCTGGTGCAGACCTACAACCAGCTGTTCGAGGAAAACCCCATCAACGCCAGCGGCGTGGACGCCAAGGC
CATCCTGTCTGCCAGACTGAGCAAGAGCAGACGGCTGGAAAATCTGATCGCCCAGCTGCCCGGCGAGAAG
AAGAATGGCCTGTTCGGAAACCTGATTGCCCTGAGCCTGGGCCTGACCCCCAACTTCAAGAGCAACTTCG
ACCTGGCCGAGGATGCCAAACTGCAGCTGAGCAAGGACACCTACGACGACGACCTGGACAACCTGCTGGC
CCAGATCGGCGACCAGTACGCCGACCTGTTTCTGGCCGCCAAGAACCTGTCCGACGCCATCCTGCTGAGC
GACATCCTGAGAGTGAACACCGAGATCACCAAGGCCCCCCTGAGCGCCTCTATGATCAAGAGATACGACG
AGCACCACCAGGACCTGACCCTGCTGAAAGCTCTCGTGCGGCAGCAGCTGCCTGAGAAGTACAAAGAGAT
TTTCTTCGACCAGAGCAAGAACGGCTACGCCGGCTACATTGACGGCGGAGCCAGCCAGGAAGAGTTCTAC
AAGTTCATCAAGCCCATCCTGGAAAAGATGGACGGCACCGAGGAACTGCTCGTGAAGCTGAACAGAGAGG
ACCTGCTGCGGAAGCAGCGGACCTTCGACAACGGCAGCATCCCCCACCAGATCCACCTGGGAGAGCTGCA
CGCCATTCTGCGGCGGCAGGAAGATTTTTACCCATTCCTGAAGGACAACCGGGAAAAGATCGAGAAGATC
CTGACCTTCCGCATCCCCTACTACGTGGGCCCTCTGGCCAGGGGAAACAGCAGATTCGCCTGGATGACCA
GAAAGAGCGAGGAAACCATCACCCCCTGGAACTTCGAGGAAGTGGTGGACAAGGGCGCTTCCGCCCAGAG
CTTCATCGAGCGGATGACCAACTTCGATAAGAACCTGCCCAACGAGAAGGTGCTGCCCAAGCACAGCCTG
CTGTACGAGTACTTCACCGTGTATAACGAGCTGACCAAAGTGAAATACGTGACCGAGGGAATGAGAAAGC
CCGCCTTCCTGAGCGGCGAGCAGAAAAAGGCCATCGTGGACCTGCTGTTCAAGACCAACCGGAAAGTGAC
CGTGAAGCAGCTGAAAGAGGACTACTTCAAGAAAATCGAGTGCTTCGACTCCGTGGAAATCTCCGGCGTG
GAAGATCGGTTCAACGCCTCCCTGGGCACATACCACGATCTGCTGAAAATTATCAAGGACAAGGACTTCC
TGGACAATGAGGAAAACGAGGACATTCTGGAAGATATCGTGCTGACCCTGACACTGTTTGAGGACAGAGA
GATGATCGAGGAACGGCTGAAAACCTATGCCCACCTGTTCGACGACAAAGTGATGAAGCAGCTGAAGCGG
CGGAGATACACCGGCTGGGGCAGGCTGAGCCGGAAGCTGATCAACGGCATCCGGGACAAGCAGTCCGGCA
AGACAATCCTGGATTTCCTGAAGTCCGACGGCTTCGCCAACAGAAACTTCATGCAGCTGATCCACGACGA
CAGCCTGACCTTTAAAGAGGACATCCAGAAAGCCCAGGTGTCCGGCCAGGGCGATAGCCTGCACGAGCAC
ATTGCCAATCTGGCCGGCAGCCCCGCCATTAAGAAGGGCATCCTGCAGACAGTGAAGGTGGTGGACGAGC
TCGTGAAAGTGATGGGCCGGCACAAGCCCGAGAACATCGTGATCGAAATGGCCAGAGAGAACCAGACCAC
CCAGAAGGGACAGAAGAACAGCCGCGAGAGAATGAAGCGGATCGAAGAGGGCATCAAAGAGCTGGGCAGC
CAGATCCTGAAAGAACACCCCGTGGAAAACACCCAGCTGCAGAACGAGAAGCTGTACCTGTACTACCTGC
AGAATGGGCGGGATATGTACGTGGACCAGGAACTGGACATCAACCGGCTGTCCGACTACGATGTGGACCA
TATCGTGCCTCAGAGCTTTCTGAAGGACGACTCCATCGACAACAAGGTGCTGACCAGAAGCGACAAGAAC
CGGGGCAAGAGCGACAACGTGCCCTCCGAAGAGGTCGTGAAGAAGATGAAGAACTACTGGCGGCAGCTGC
TGAACGCCAAGCTGATTACCCAGAGAAAGTTCGACAATCTGACCAAGGCCGAGAGAGGCGGCCTGAGCGA
ACTGGATAAGGCCGGCTTCATCAAGAGACAGCTGGTGGAAACCCGGCAGATCACAAAGCACGTGGCACAG
ATCCTGGACTCCCGGATGAACACTAAGTACGACGAGAATGACAAGCTGATCCGGGAAGTGAAAGTGATCA
CCCTGAAGTCCAAGCTGGTGTCCGATTTCCGGAAGGATTTCCAGTTTTACAAAGTGCGCGAGATCAACAA
CTACCACCACGCCCACGACGCCTACCTGAACGCCGTCGTGGGAACCGCCCTGATCAAAAAGTACCCTAAG
CTGGAAAGCGAGTTCGTGTACGGCGACTACAAGGTGTACGACGTGCGGAAGATGATCGCCAAGAGCGAGC
AGGAAATCGGCAAGGCTACCGCCAAGTACTTCTTCTACAGCAACATCATGAACTTTTTCAAGACCGAGAT
TACCCTGGCCAACGGCGAGATCCGGAAGCGGCCTCTGATCGAGACAAACGGCGAAACCGGGGAGATCGTG
TGGGATAAGGGCCGGGATTTTGCCACCGTGCGGAAAGTGCTGAGCATGCCCCAAGTGAATATCGTGAAAA
AGACCGAGGTGCAGACAGGCGGCTTCAGCAAAGAGTCTATCCTGCCCAAGAGGAACAGCGATAAGCTGAT
CGCCAGAAAGAAGGACTGGGACCCTAAGAAGTACGGCGGCTTCGACAGCCCCACCGTGGCCTATTCTGTG
CTGGTGGTGGCCAAAGTGGAAAAGGGCAAGTCCAAGAAACTGAAGAGTGTGAAAGAGCTGCTGGGGATCA
CCATCATGGAAAGAAGCAGCTTCGAGAAGAATCCCATCGACTTTCTGGAAGCCAAGGGCTACAAAGAAGT
GAAAAAGGACCTGATCATCAAGCTGCCTAAGTACTCCCTGTTCGAGCTGGAAAACGGCCGGAAGAGAATG
CTGGCCTCTGCCGGCGAACTGCAGAAGGGAAACGAACTGGCCCTGCCCTCCAAATATGTGAACTTCCTGT
ACCTGGCCAGCCACTATGAGAAGCTGAAGGGCTCCCCCGAGGATAATGAGCAGAAACAGCTGTTTGTGGA
ACAGCACAAGCACTACCTGGACGAGATCATCGAGCAGATCAGCGAGTTCTCCAAGAGAGTGATCCTGGCC
GACGCTAATCTGGACAAAGTGCTGTCCGCCTACAACAAGCACCGGGATAAGCCCATCAGAGAGCAGGCCG
AGAATATCATCCACCTGTTTACCCTGACCAATCTGGGAGCCCCTGCCGCCTTCAAGTACTTTGACACCAC
CATCGACCGGAAGAGGTACACCAGCACCAAAGAGGTGCTGGACGCCACCCTGATCCACCAGAGCATCACC
GGCCTGTACGAGACACGGATCGACCTGTCTCAGCTGGGAGGTGACAGCGGCGGGAGCGGCGGGAGCGGGG
GGAGCACTAATCTGAGCGACATCATTGAGAAGGAGACTGGGAAACAGCTGGTCATTCAGGAGTCCATCCT
GATGCTGCCTGAGGAGGTGGAGGAAGTGATCGGCAACAAGCCAGAGTCTGACATCCTGGTGCACACCGCC
TACGACGAGTCCACAGATGAGAATGTGATGCTGCTGACCTCTGACGCCCCCGAGTATAAGCCTTGGGCCC
TGGTCATCCAGGATTCTAACGGCGAGAATAAGATCAAGATGCTGAGCGGAGGCTCCAAAAGAACCGCCGA
CGGCAGCGAGTTCGAGCCCAAGAAGAAGAGGAAAGTCAGCGCTGGCGCAACAAACTTCTCTCTGCTGAAA
CAAGCCGGAGATGTCGAAGAGAATCCTGGACCGACCGAGTACAAGCCCACGGTGCGCCTCGCCACCCGCG
ACGACGTCCCCAGGGCCGTACGCACCCTCGCCGCCGCGTTCGCCGACTACCCCGCCACGCGCCACACCGT
CGATCCGGACCGCCACATCGAGCGGGTCACCGAGCTGCAAGAACTCTTCCTCACGCGCGTCGGGCTCGAC
ATCGGCAAGGTGTGGGTCGCGGACGACGGCGCCGCGGTGGCGGTCTGGACCACGCCGGAGAGCGTCGAAG
CGGGGGCGGTGTTCGCCGAGATCGGCCCGCGCATGGCCGAGTTGAGCGGTTCCCGGCTGGCCGCGCAGCA
ACAGATGGAAGGCCTCCTGGCGCCGCACCGGCCCAAGGAGCCCGCGTGGTTCCTGGCCACCGTCGGAGTC
TCGCCCGACCACCAGGGCAAGGGTCTGGGCAGCGCCGTCGTGCTCCCCGGAGTGGAGGCGGCCGAGCGCG
CCGGGGTGCCCGCCTTCCTGGAGACCTCCGCGCCCCGCAACCTCCCCTTCTACGAGCGGCTCGGCTTCAC
CGTCACCGCCGACGTCGAGGTGCCCGAAGGACCGCGCACCTGGTGCATGACCCGCAAGCCCGGTGCCTGA
ACGCGTTAAGTCGACAATCAACCTCTGGATTACAAAATTTGTGAAAGATTGACTGGTATTCTTAACTATG
TTGCTCCTTTTACGCTATGTGGATACGCTGCTTTAATGCCTTTGTATCATGCTATTGCTTCCCGTATGGC
TTTCATTTTCTCCTCCTTGTATAAATCCTGGTTGCTGTCTCTTTATGAGGAGTTGTGGCCCGTTGTCAGG
CAACGTGGCGTGGTGTGCACTGTGTTTGCTGACGCAACCCCCACTGGTTGGGGCATTGCCACCACCTGTC
AGCTCCTTTCCGGGACTTTCGCTTTCCCCCTCCCTATTGCCACGGCGGAACTCATCGCCGCCTGCCTTGC
CCGCTGCTGGACAGGGGCTCGGCTGTTGGGCACTGACAATTCCGTGGTGTTGTCGGGGAAATCATCGTCC
TTTCCTTGGCTGCTCGCCTGTGTTGCCACCTGGATTCTGCGCGGGACGTCCTTCTGCTACGTCCCTTCGG
CCCTCAATCCAGCGGACCTTCCTTCCCGCGGCCTGCTGCCGGCTCTGCGGCCTCTTCCGCGTCTTCGCCT
TCGCCCTCAGACGAGTCGGATCTCCCTTTGGGCCGCCTCCCCGCGTCGACTTTAAGACCAATGACTTACA
AGGCAGCTGTAGATCTTAGCCACTTTTTAAAAGAAAAGGGGGGACTGGAAGGGCTAATTCACTCCCAACG
AAGACAAGATCTGCTTTTTGCTTGTACTGGGTCTCTCTGGTTAGACCAGATCTGAGCCTGGGAGCTCTCT
GGCTAACTAGGGAACCCACTGCTTAAGCCTCAATAAAGCTTGCCTTGAGTGCTTCAAGTAGTGTGTGCCC
GTCTGTTGTGTGACTCTGGTAACTAGAGATCCCTCAGACCCTTTTAGTCAGTGTGGAAAATCTCTAGCAG
GGCCCGTTTAAACCCGCTGATCAGCCTCGACTGTGCCTTCTAGTTGCCAGCCATCTGTTGTTTGCCCCTC
CCCCGTGCCTTCCTTGACCCTGGAAGGTGCCACTCCCACTGTCCTTTCCTAATAAAATGAGGAAATTGCA
TCGCATTGTCTGAGTAGGTGTCATTCTATTCTGGGGGGTGGGGTGGGGCAGGACAGCAAGGGGGAGGATT
GGGAAGACAATAGCAGGCATGCTGGGGATGCGGTGGGCTCTATGGCTTCTGAGGCGGAAAGAACCAGCTG
GGGCTCTAGGGGGTATCCCC
[124 nt withheld, positions 9751-9874]
C
[91 nt withheld, positions 9876-9966]
A
[49 nt withheld, positions 9968-10016]
CCTTTGACGTTGGAGTCCACGTTCTTT
[37 nt withheld, positions 10044-10080]
ACCCTATCTCGGTCTATTCTTTTGATTTATAAGGGATTTTGCCGATTTCGGCCTATTGGTTAAAAAATGA
GCTGATTTAACAAAAATTTAACGCGAATTAATTCTGTGGAATGTGTGTCAGTTAGGGTGTGGAAAGTCCC
CAGGCTCCCCAGCAGGCAGAAGTATGCAAAGCATGCATCTCAATTAGTCAGCAACCAGGTGTGGAAAGTC
CCCAGGCTCCCCAGCAGGCAGAAGTATGCAAAGCATGCATCTCAATTAGTCAGCAACCATAGTCCCGCCC
CTAACTCCGCCCATCCCGCCCCTAACTCCGCCCAGTTCCGCCCATTCTCCGCCCCATGGCTGACTAATTT
TTTTTATTTATGCAGAGGCCGAGGCCGCCTCTGCCTCTGAGCTATTCCAGAAGTAGTGAGGAGGCTTTTT
TGGAGGCCTAGGCTTTTGCAAAAAGCTCCCGGGAGCTTGTATATCCATTTTCGGATCTGATCAGCACGTG
TTGACAATTAATCATCGGCATAGTATATCGGCATAGTATAATACGACAAGGTGAGGAACTAAACCATGGC
CAAGTTGACCAGTGCCGTTCCGGTGCTCACCGCGCGCGACGTCGCCGGAGCGGTCGAGTTCTGGACCGAC
CGGCTCGGGTTCTCCCGGGACTTCGTGGAGGACGACTTCGCCGGTGTGGTCCGGGACGACGTGACCCTGT
TCATCAGCGCGGTCCAGGACCAGGTGGTGCCGGACAACACCCTGGCCTGGGTGTGGGTGCGCGGCCTGGA
CGAGCTGTACGCCGAGTGGTCGGAGGTCGTGTCCACGAACTTCCGGGACGCCTCCGGGCCGGCCATGACC
GAGATCGGCGAGCAGCCGTGGGGGCGGGAGTTCGCCCTGCGCGACCCGGCCGGCAACTGCGTGCACTTCG
TGGCCGAGGAGCAGGACTGACACGTGCTACGAGATTTCGATTCCACCGCCGCCTTCTATGAAAGGTTGGG
CTTCGGAATCGTTTTCCGGGACGCCGGCTGGATGATCCTCCAGCGCGGGGATCTCATGCTGGAGTTCTTC
GCCCACCCCAACTTGTTTATTGCAGCTTATAATGGTTACAAATAAAGCAATAGCATCACAAATTTCACAA
ATAAAGCATTTTTTTCACTGCATTCTAGTTGTGGTTTGTCCAAACTCATCAATGTATCTTATCATGTCTG
TATACCGTCGACCTCTAGCTAGAGCTTGGCGTAATCATGGTCATAGCTGTTTCCTGTGTGAAATTGTTAT
CCGCTCACAATTCCACACAACATACGAGCCGGAAGCATAAAGTGTAAAGCCTGGGGTGCCTAATGAGTGA
GCTAACTCACATTAATTGCGTTGCGCTCACTGCCCGCTTTCCAGTCGGGAAACCTGTCGTGCCAGCTGCA
TTAATGAATCGGCCAACGCGCGGGGAGAGGCGGTTTGCGTATTGGGCGCTCTTCCGCTTCCTCGCTCACT
GACTCGCTGCGCTCGGTCGTTCGGCTGCGGCGAGCGGTATCAGCTCACTCAAAGGCGGTAATACGGTTAT
CCACAGAATCAGGGGATAACGCAGGAAAGAACATGTGAGCAAAAGGCCAGCAAAAGGCCAGGAACCGTAA
AAAGGCCGCGTTGCTGGCGTTTTTCCATAGGCTCCGCCCCCCTGACGAGCATCACAAAAATCGACGCTCA
AGTCAGAGGTGGCGAAACCCGACAGGACTATAAAGATACCAGGCGTTTCCCCCTGGAAGCTCCCTCGTGC
GCTCTCCTGTTCCGACCCTGCCGCTTACCGGATACCTGTCCGCCTTTCTCCCTTCGGGAAGCGTGGCGCT
TTCTCATAGCTCACGCTGTAGGTATCTCAGTTCGGTGTAGGTCGTTCGCTCCAAGCTGGGCTGTGTGCAC
GAACCCCCCGTTCAGCCCGACCGCTGCGCCTTATCCGGTAACTATCGTCTTGAGTCCAACCCGGTAAGAC
ACGACTTATCGCCACTGGCAGCAGCCACTGGTAACAGGATTAGCAGAGCGAGGTATGTAGGCGGTGCTAC
AGAGTTCTTGAAGTGGTGGCCTAACTACGGCTACACTAGAAGAACAGTATTTGGTATCTGCGCTCTGCTG
AAGCCAGTTACCTTCGGAAAAAGAGTTGGTAGCTCTTGATCCGGCAAACAAACCACCGCTGGTAGCGGTG
GTTTTTTTGTTTGCAAGCAGCAGATTACGCGCAGAAAAAAAGGATCTCAAGAAGATCCTTTGATCTTTTC
TACGGGGTCTGACGCTCAGTGGAACGAAAACTCACGTTAAGGGATTTTGGTCATGAGATTATCAAAAAGG
ATCTTCACCTAGATCCTTTTAAATTAAAAATGAAGTTTTAAATCAATCTAAAGTATATATGAGTAAACTT
GGTCTGACAGTTACCAATGCTTAATCAGTGAGGCACCTATCTCAGCGATCTGTCTATTTCGTTCATCCAT
AGTTGCCTGACTCCCCGTCGTGTAGATAACTACGATACGGGAGGGCTTACCATCTGGCCCCAGTGCTGCA
ATGATACCGCGAGACCCACGCTCACCGGCTCCAGATTTATCAGCAATAAACCAGCCAGCCGGAAGGGCCG
AGCGCAGAAGTGGTCCTGCAACTTTATCCGCCTCCATCCAGTCTATTAATTGTTGCCGGGAAGCTAGAGT
AAGTAGTTCGCCAGTTAATAGTTTGCGCAACGTTGTTGCCATTGCTACAGGCATCGTGGTGTCACGCTCG
TCGTTTGGTATGGCTTCATTCAGCTCCGGTTCCCAACGATCAAGGCGAGTTACATGATCCCCCATGTTGT
GCAAAAAAGCGGTTAGCTCCTTCGGTCCTCCGATCGTTGTCAGAAGTAAGTTGGCCGCAGTGTTATCACT
CATGGTTATGGCAGCACTGCATAATTCTCTTACTGTCATGCCATCCGTAAGATGCTTTTCTGTGACTGGT
GAGTACTCAACCAAGTCATTCTGAGAATAGTGTATGCGGCGACCGAGTTGCTCTTGCCCGGCGTCAATAC
GGGATAATACCGCGCCACATAGCAGAACTTTAAAAGTGCTCATCATTGGAAAACGTTCTTCGGGGCGAAA
ACTCTCAAGGATCTTACCGCTGTTGAGATCCAGTTCGATGTAACCCACTCGTGCACCCAACTGATCTTCA
GCATCTTTTACTTTCACCAGCGTTTCTGGGTGAGCAAAAACAGGAAGGCAAAATGCCGCAAAAAAGGGAA
TAAGGGCGACACGGAAATGTTGAATACTCATACTCTTCCTTTTTCAATATTATTGAAGCATTTATCAGGG
TTATTGTCTCATGAGCGGATACATATTTGAATGTATTTAGAAAAATAAACAAATAGGGGTTCCGCGCACA
TTTCCCCGAAAAGTGCCACCTGACGTCGACGGATCGGGAGATCTCCCGATCCCCTATGGTGCACTCTCAG
TACAATCTGCTCTGATGCCGCATAGTTAAGCCAGTATCTGCTCCCTGCTTGTGTGTTGGAGGTCGCTGAG
TAGTGCGCGAGCAAAATTTAAGCTACAACAAGGCAAGGCTTGACCGACAATTGCATGAAGAATCTGCTTA
GGGTTAGGCGTTTTGCGCTGCTTCGCGATGTACGGGCCAGATATACGCGTTGACATTGATTATTGACTAG
TTATTAATAGTAATCAATTACGGGGTCATTAGTTCATAGCCCATATATGGAGTTCCGCGTTACATAACTT
ACGGTAAATGGCCCGCCTGGCTGACCGCCCAACGACCCCCGCCCATTGACGTCAATAATGACGTATGTTC
CCATAGTAACGCCAATAGGGACTTTCCATTGACGTCAATGGGTGGAGTATTTACGGTAAACTGCCCACTT
GGCAGTACATCAAGTGTATCATATGCCAAGTACGCCCCCTATTGACGTCAATGACGGTAAATGGCCCGCC
TGGCATTATGCCCAGTACATGACCTTATGGGACTTTCCTACTTGGCAGTACATCTACGTATTAGTCATCG
CTATTACCATGGTGATGCGGTTTTGGCAGTACATCAATGGGCGTGGATAGCGGTTTGA
Features (pLannotate 1.2.2; 36 found; start..end, strand, type, name):
    171..351     +  LTR            5' LTR (truncated): truncated 5' long terminal repeat (LTR) from HIV-1
    398..523     +  misc_feature   HIV-1 Ψ: packaging signal of human immunodeficiency virus type 1
    507..870     +  CDS            HIV-1 gag (fragment): gag protein from human immunodeficiency virus 1; gag
   1016..1249    +  misc_feature   RRE: The Rev response element (RRE) of HIV-1 allows for Rev-dependent mRNA export from the nucleus to the cytoplasm.
   1626..1726    +  CDS            Rev (fragment): human immunodeficiency virus 1 (HIV-1) Rev protein; rev; enhances nuclear export of unspliced and incompletely spliced viral mRNAs
   1776..1893    +  misc_feature   cPPT/CTS: central polypurine tract and central termination sequence of HIV-1
   1944..2184    +  promoter       U6 promoter: RNA polymerase III promoter for human U6 snRNA
   2214..2289    +  misc_RNA       gRNA scaffold: guide RNA scaffold for the Streptococcus pyogenes CRISPR/Cas9 system
   2329..2347    +  CDS            small t antigen (fragment): SV40 (simian virus 40) small t antigen
   2373..2584    +  promoter       EF-1α core promoter: core promoter for human elongation factor EF-1α
   2655..3338    +  CDS            Apobec1: ABEC1_RAT - Experimental evidence at protein level: Swiss-Prot protein existence level 1. Catalytic component of the apolipoprotein B mRNA editing enzyme complex which is responsible for the postranscriptional editing of a CAA codon for Gln to a UAA codon for stop in the APOB mRNA. May also play a role in the epigenetic regulation of gene expression by participating in DNA demethylation. From Rattus norvegicus (Rat).
   3435..5036    +  CDS            dCas9(N): N-terminal portion of catalytically inactive Streptococcus pyogenes dCas9 carrying the D10A mutation (Zetsche et al., 2015)
   5037..7531    +  CDS            Cas9(C) (fragment): C-terminal portion of Streptococcus pyogenes Cas9 (Zetsche et al., 2015)
   7566..7814    +  CDS            UGI: UNGI_BPPB2 - Experimental evidence at protein level: Swiss-Prot protein existence level 1. This protein binds specifically and reversibly to the host uracil-DNA glycosylase, preventing removal of uracil residues from PBS2 DNA by the host uracil-excision repair system. From Bacillus phage PBS2 (Bacteriophage PBS2).
   7943..8540    +  CDS            PuroR (fragment): puromycin N-acetyltransferase; pac from Streptomyces; confers resistance to puromycin
   8556..9144    +  misc_feature   WPRE: woodchuck hepatitis virus posttranscriptional regulatory element
   9195..9214    +  misc_feature   cPPT/CTS (fragment): central polypurine tract and central termination sequence of HIV-1
   9216..9449    +  LTR            3' LTR (ΔU3): self-inactivating 3' long terminal repeat (LTR) from HIV-1
   9481..9705    +  polyA_signal   bGH poly(A) signal: bovine growth hormone polyadenylation signal
   9709..9730    +  promoter       SV40 promoter (fragment): SV40 enhancer and early promoter
   9751..10179   +  rep_origin     f1 ori (sequence partly withheld): f1 bacteriophage origin of replication; arrow indicates direction of (+) strand synthesis
  10193..10522   +  promoter       SV40 promoter: SV40 enhancer and early promoter
  10570..10617   +  promoter       EM7 promoter: synthetic bacterial promoter&nbsp
  10636..11010   +  CDS            BleoR: antibiotic-binding protein; Sh ble from Streptoalloteichus hindustanus; confers resistance to bleomycin, phleomycin, and Zeocin™
  11020..11145   +  CDS            ble (fragment): BLE_KLEPN - Experimental evidence at protein level: Swiss-Prot protein existence level 1. Binding protein with a strong affinity to the bleomycin family of antibiotics. Binds to CL990; an antimitotic-antibiotic compound. From Klebsiella pneumoniae.
  11140..11261   +  polyA_signal   SV40 poly(A) signal: SV40 polyadenylation signal
  11332..11354   -  protein_bind   lac operator (fragment): The lac repressor binds to the lac operator to inhibit transcription in E. coli. This inhibition can be relieved by adding lactose or isopropyl-β-D-thiogalactopyranoside (IPTG). lac repressor encoded by lacI
  11358..11388   -  promoter       lac promoter: promoter for the E. coli lac operon
  11403..11424   -  protein_bind   CAP binding site: CAP binding activates transcription in the presence of cAMP. E. coli catabolite activator protein
  11437..11529   -  CDS            lacI (fragment): lac repressor; lacI; The lac repressor binds to the lac operator to inhibit transcription in E. coli. This inhibition can be relieved by adding lactose or isopropyl-β-D-thiogalactopyranoside (IPTG).
  11712..12300   -  rep_origin     ori: high-copy-number ColE1/pMB1/pBR322/pUC origin of replication
  12471..13331   -  CDS            AmpR: β-lactamase; bla; confers resistance to ampicillin, carbenicillin, and related antibiotics
  13332..13436   -  promoter       AmpR promoter: bla
  13495..13547   -  misc_feature   bom (fragment): basis of mobility region from pBR322
  13702..14081   +  enhancer       CMV enhancer: human cytomegalovirus immediate early enhancer
  14082..153     +  promoter       CMV promoter (across the origin): human cytomegalovirus (CMV) immediate early promoter
