[The description below was written by a language model from this plasmid's Addgene catalogue record and pLannotate feature annotations shown in this document.]
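Description:
pRDA_256 is a 14.1 kb third-generation-style, self-inactivating HIV-1 lentiviral vector on the pXPR backbone, supplied as an empty backbone that delivers both the cytosine base editor BE3.9max and a user-supplied guide RNA from a single provirus. It is propagated in E. coli through a high-copy ColE1/pUC-type origin with ampicillin selection. The backbone outside the LTRs also carries an f1 origin and an SV40/EM7-driven bleomycin/Zeocin resistance cassette. A CMV enhancer/promoter fused to the truncated 5' LTR drives genomic RNA transcription in packaging cells. The Ψ packaging signal, RRE and cPPT/CTS support encapsidation, Rev-dependent nuclear export and transduction efficiency. The ΔU3 3' LTR inactivates the viral promoter after integration.

Between the LTRs, a human U6 Pol III promoter sits upstream of an S. pyogenes gRNA scaffold. The short gap between them is presumably where a spacer is cloned, although the record does not describe the cloning sites. Downstream, an EF-1α core promoter drives the base editor: rat APOBEC1 cytidine deaminase fused to Cas9 carrying the D10A mutation, followed by the phage PBS2 uracil glycosylase inhibitor (UGI). A D10A-only Cas9 is a nickase, even though the automated annotation labels the N-terminal portion as dCas9. UGI blocks uracil excision and so favours C-to-T outcomes. A puromycin resistance gene follows in the same transcription unit for selecting transduced cells; the linking element is not annotated. A WPRE enhances expression of the transcript. The associated work used such vectors for pooled base editor screens that assess human variants at scale.
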