Addgene plasmid #158581: pRDA_256
Purpose: (Empty Backbone) Lentiviral expression of BE3.9max and customizable gRNA
Depositing lab: John Doench & David Root. Depositing organization: Broad Institute. Publication: Massively parallel assessment of human variants with base editor screens. Hanna RE, Hegde M, Fagre CR, DeWeirdt PC, Sangree AK, Szegletes Z, Griffith A, Feeley MN, Sanson KR, Baidi Y, Koblan LW, Liu DR, Neal JT, Doench JG. Cell. 2021 Feb 18;184(4):1064-1080.e20. doi: 10.1016/j.cell.2021.01.012. PubMed 33606977.
Backbone
  Vector backbone: pXPR
  Vector type: Mammalian Expression, Lentiviral
Growth in bacteria
  Bacterial resistance: Ampicillin, 100 μg/mL
  Growth temperature: 30°C
  Growth strain: Stbl3
  Copy number: High Copy
Gene/Insert
  Gene/Insert name: None
  Mutation: Cas9 D10A
Terms and licenses: Academic/Nonprofit Terms; Industry Terms: Not Available to Industry
Depositor comments: For questions regarding use of this plasmid, please contact John Doench. Please visit https://www.biorxiv.org/content/10.1101/2020.05.17.100818v1 for bioRxiv preprint.
How to cite: pRDA_256 was a gift from John Doench & David Root (Addgene plasmid # 158581 ; http://n2t.net/addgene:158581 ; RRID:Addgene_158581)
